>Addgene plasmid #164428 | AAV-hRedOpsin-TGFB2 | addgene full sequence | sequence record 324075 | Addgene NGS Result
GCCCAATACGCAAACCGCCTCTCCCCGCGCGTTGGCCGATTCATTAATGCAGCTGGCACGACAGGTTTCC
CGACTGGAAAGCGGGCAGTGAGCGCAACGCAATTAATGTGAGTTAGCTCACTCATTAGGCACCCCAGGCT
TTACACTTTATGCTTCCGGCTCGTATGTTGTGTGGAATTGTGAGCGGATAACAATTTCACACAGGAAACA
GCTATGACCATGATTACGCCAGATTTAATTAAGGCCTTAATTAGGCTGCGCGCTCGCTCGCTCACTGAGG
CCGCCCGGGCAAAGCCCGGGCGTCGGGCGACCTTTGGTCGCCCGGCCTCAGTGAGCGAGCGAGCGCGCAG
AGAGGGAGTGGCCAACTCCATCACTAGGGGTTCCTTGTAGTTAATGATTAACCCGCCATGCTACTTATCT
ACGTAGCCATGCTCTAGGAAGATCGGAATTCGCCCTTAAGCTAGCCTACAGCAGCCAGGGTGAGATTATG
AGGCTGAGCTGAGAATATCAAGACTGTACCGAGTAGGGGGCCTTGGCAAGTGTGGAGAGCCCGGCAGCTG
GGGCAGAGGGCGGAGTACGGTGTGCGTTTACGGACCTCTTCAAACGAGGTAGGAAGGTCAGAAGTCAAAA
AGGGAACAAATGATGTTTAACCACACAAAAATGAAAATCCAATGGTTGGATATCCATTCCAAATACACAA
AGGCAACGGATAAGTGATCCGGGCCAGGCACAGAAGGCCATGCACCCGTAGGATTGCACTCAGAGCTCCC
AAATGCATAGGAATAGAAGGGTGGGTGCAGGAGGCTGAGGGGTGGGGAAAGGGCATGGGTGTTTCATGAG
GACAGAGCTTCCGTTTCATGCAATGAAAAGAGTTTGGAGACGGATGGTGGTGACTGGACTATACACTTAC
ACACGGTAGCGATGGTACACTTTGTATTATGTATATTTTACCACGATCTTTTTAAAGTGTCAAAGGCAAA
TGGCCAAATGGTTCCTTGTCCTATAGCTGTAGCAGCCATCGGCTGTTAGTGACAAAGCCCCTGAGTCAAG
ATGACAGCAGCCCCCATAACTCCTAATCGGCTCTCCCGCGTGGAGTCATTTAGGAGTAGTCGCATTAGAG
ACAAGTCCAACATCTAATCTTCCACCCTGGCCAGGGCCCCAGCTGGCAGCGAGGGTGGGAGACTCCGGGC
AGAGCAGAGGGCGCTGACATTGGGGCCCGGCCTGGCTTGGGTCCCTCTGGCCTTTCCCCAGGGGCCCTCT
TTCCTTGGGGCTTTCTTGGGCCGCCACTGCTCCCGCTCCTCTCCCCCCATCCCACCCCCTCACCCCCTCG
TTCTTCATATCCTTCTCTAGTGCTCCCTCCACTTTCATCCACCCTTCTGCAAGAGTGTGGGACCACAAAT
GAGTTTTCACCTGGCCTGGGGACACACGTGCCCCCACAGGTGCTGAGTGACTTTCTAGGACAGTAATCTG
CTTTAGGCTAAAATGGGACTTGATCTTCTGTTAGCCCTAATCATCAATTAGCAGAGCCGGTGAAGGTGCA
GAACCTACCGCCTTTCCAGGCCTCCTCCCACCTCTGCCACCTCCACTCTCCTTCCTGGGATGTGGGGGCT
GGCACACGTGTGGCCCAGGGCATTGGTGGGATTGCACTGAGCTGGGTCATTAGCGTAATCCTGGACAAGG
GCAGACAGGGCGAGCGGAGGGCCAGCTCCGGGGCTCAGGCAAGGCTGGGGGCTTCCCCCAGACACCCCAC
TCCTCCTCTGCTGGACCCCCACTTCATAGGGCACTTCGTGTTCTCAAAGGGCTTCCAAATAGCATGGTGG
CCTTGGATGCCCAGGGAAGCCTCAGAGTTGCTTATCTCCCTCTAGACAGAAGGGGAATCTCGGTCAAGAG
GGAGAGGTCGCCCTGTTCAAGGCCACCCAGCCAGCTCATGGCGGTAATGGGACAAGGCTGGCCAGCCATC
CCACCCTCAGAAGGGACCCGGTGGGGCAGGTGATCTCAGAGGAGGCTCACTTCTGGGTCTCACATTCTTG
GATCCGGTTCCAGGCCTCGGCCCTAAATAGTCTCCCTGGGCTTTCAAGAGAACCACATGAGAAAGGAGGA
TTCGGGCTCTGAGCAGTTTCACCACCCACCCCCCAGTCTGCAAATCCTGACCCGTGGGTCCACCTGCCCC
AAAGGCGGACGCAGGACAGTAGAAGGGAACAGAGAACACATAAACACAGAGAGGGCCACAGCGGCTCCCA
CAGTCACCGCCACCTTCCTGGCGGGGATGGGTGGGGCGTCTGAGTTTGGTTCCCAGCAAATCCCTCTGAG
CCGCCCTTGCGGGCTCGCCTCAGGAGCAGGGGAGCAAGAGGTGGGAGGAGGAGGTCTAAGTCCCAGGCCC
AATTAAGAGATCAGGTAGTGTAGGGTTTGGGAGCTTTTAAGGTGAAGAGGCCCGGGCTGATCCCACAGGC
CAGTATAAAGCGCCGTGACCCTCAGGTGATGCGCCAGGGCCGGCTGCCGTCGGGGACAGGGCTTTCCATA
GCGGCCGCCATGCACTACTGTGTGCTGAGCACCTTTTTGCTCCTGCATCTGGTCCCGGTGGCGCTCAGTC
TGTCTACCTGCAGCACCCTCGACATGGATCAGTTTATGCGCAAGAGGATCGAGGCCATCCGCGGGCAGAT
CCTGAGCAAGCTGAAGCTCACCAGCCCCCCGGAAGACTATCCGGAGCCGGATGAGGTCCCCCCGGAGGTG
ATTTCCATCTACAACAGTACCAGGGACTTACTGCAGGAGAAGGCAAGCCGGAGGGCAGCCGCCTGCGAGC
GCGAGCGGAGCGACGAGGAGTACTACGCCAAGGAGGTTTATAAAATCGACATGCCGTCCCACCTCCCCTC
CGAAAATGCCATCCCGCCCACTTTCTACAGACCCTACTTCAGAATCGTCCGCTTTGATGTCTCAACAATG
GAGAAAAATGCTTCGAATCTGGTGAAGGCAGAGTTCAGGGTCTTCCGCTTGCAAAACCCCAAAGCCAGAG
TGGCCGAGCAGCGGATTGAACTGTATCAGATCCTTAAATCCAAAGACTTAACATCTCCCACCCAGCGCTA
CATCGATAGCAAGGTTGTGAAAACCAGAGCGGAGGGTGAATGGCTCTCCTTCGACGTGACAGACGCTGTG
CAGGAGTGGCTTCACCACAAAGACAGGAACCTGGGGTTTAAAATAAGTTTACACTGCCCCTGCTGTACCT
TCGTGCCGTCTAATAATTACATCATCCCGAATAAAAGCGAAGAGCTCGAGGCGAGATTTGCAGGTATTGA
TGGCACCTCTACATATGCCAGTGGTGATCAGAAAACTATAAAGTCCACTAGGAAAAAAACCAGTGGGAAG
ACCCCACATCTCCTGCTAATGTTGTTGCCCTCCTACAGACTGGAGTCACAACAGTCCAGCCGGCGGAAGA
AGCGCGCTTTGGATGCTGCCTACTGCTTTAGAAATGTGCAGGATAATTGCTGCCTTCGCCCTCTTTACAT
TGATTTTAAGAGGGATCTTGGATGGAAATGGATCCATGAACCCAAAGGGTACAATGCTAACTTCTGTGCT
GGGGCATGCCCATATCTATGGAGTTCAGACACTCAACACACCAAAGTCCTCAGCCTGTACAACACCATAA
ATCCCGAAGCTTCCGCTTCCCCTTGCTGTGTGTCCCAGGATCTGGAACCACTGACCATTCTCTATTACAT
TGGAAATACGCCCAAGATCGAACAGCTTTCCAATATGATTGTCAAGTCTTGTAAATGCAGCTAAACCGGT
AATCAACCTCTGGATTACAAAATTTGTGAAAGATTGACTGGTATTCTTAACTATGTTGCTCCTTTTACGC
TATGTGGATACGCTGCTTTAATGCCTTTGTATCATGCTATTGCTTCCCGTATGGCTTTCATTTTCTCCTC
CTTGTATAAATCCTGGTTGCTGTCTCTTTATGAGGAGTTGTGGCCCGTTGTCAGGCAACGTGGCGTGGTG
TGCACTGTGTTTGCTGACGCAACCCCCACTGGTTGGGGCATTGCCACCACCTGTCAGCTCCTTTCCGGGA
CTTTCGCTTTCCCCCTCCCTATTGCCACGGCGGAACTCATCGCCGCCTGCCTTGCCCGCTGCTGGACAGG
GGCTCGGCTGTTGGGCACTGACAATTCCGTGGTGTTGTCGGGGAAGCTGACGTCCTTTCCATGGCTGCTC
GCCTGTGTTGCCACCTGGATTCTGCGCGGGACGTCCTTCTGCTACGTCCCTTCGGCCCTCAATCCAGCGG
ACCTTCCTTCCCGCGGCCTGCTGCCGGCTCTGCGGCCTCTTCCGCGTCTTCGAGATCTGCCTCGACTGTG
CCTTCTAGTTGCCAGCCATCTGTTGTTTGCCCCTCCCCCGTGCCTTCCTTGACCCTGGAAGGTGCCACTC
CCACTGTCCTTTCCTAATAAAATGAGGAAATTGCATCGCATTGTCTGAGTAGGTGTCATTCTATTCTGGG
GGGTGGGGTGGGGCAGGACAGCAAGGGGGAGGATTGGGAAGACAATAGCAGGCATGCTGGGGACTCGAGT
TAAGGGCGAATTCCCGATAAGGATCTTCCTAGAGCATGGCTACGTAGATAAGTAGCATGGCGGGTTAATC
ATTAACTACAAGGAACCCCTAGTGATGGAGTTGGCCACTCCCTCTCTGCGCGCTCGCTCGCTCACTGAGG
CCGGGCGACCAAAGGTCGCCCGACGCCCGGGCTTTGCCCGGGCGGCCTCAGTGAGCGAGCGAGCGCGCAG
CCTTAATTAACCTAATTCACTGGCCGTCGTTTTACAACGTCGTGACTGGGAAAACCCTGGCGTTACCCAA
CTTAATCGCCTTGCAGCACATCCCCCTTTCGCCAGCTGGCGTAATAGCGAAGAGGCCCGCACCGATCGCC
CTTCCCAACAGTTGCGCAGCCTGAATGGCGAATGGG
[124 nt withheld, positions 4937-5060]
C
[91 nt withheld, positions 5062-5152]
A
[49 nt withheld, positions 5154-5202]
CCTTTGACGTTGGAGTCCACGTTCTTT
[37 nt withheld, positions 5230-5266]
ACCCTATCTCGGTCTATTCTTTTGATTTATAAGGGATTTTGCCGATTTCGGCCTATTGGTTAAAAAATGA
GCTGATTTAACAAAAATTTAACGCGAATTTTAACAAAATATTAACGCTTACAATTTAGGTGGCACTTTTC
GGGGAAATGTGCGCGGAACCCCTATTTGTTTATTTTTCTAAATACATTCAAATATGTATCCGCTCATGAG
ACAATAACCCTGATAAATGCTTCAATAATATTGAAAAAGGAAGAGTATGAGTATTCAACATTTCCGTGTC
GCCCTTATTCCCTTTTTTGCGGCATTTTGCCTTCCTGTTTTTGCTCACCCAGAAACGCTGGTGAAAGTAA
AAGATGCTGAAGATCAGTTGGGTGCACGAGTGGGTTACATCGAACTGGATCTCAACAGCGGTAAGATCCT
TGAGAGTTTTCGCCCCGAAGAACGTTTTCCAATGATGAGCACTTTTAAAGTTCTGCTATGTGGCGCGGTA
TTATCCCGTATTGACGCCGGGCAAGAGCAACTCGGTCGCCGCATACACTATTCTCAGAATGACTTGGTTG
AGTACTCACCAGTCACAGAAAAGCATCTTACGGATGGCATGACAGTAAGAGAATTATGCAGTGCTGCCAT
AACCATGAGTGATAACACTGCGGCCAACTTACTTCTGACAACGATCGGAGGACCGAAGGAGCTAACCGCT
TTTTTGCACAACATGGGGGATCATGTAACTCGCCTTGATCGTTGGGAACCGGAGCTGAATGAAGCCATAC
CAAACGACGAGCGTGACACCACGATGCCTGTAGCAATGGCAACAACGTTGCGCAAACTATTAACTGGCGA
ACTACTTACTCTAGCTTCCCGGCAACAATTAATAGACTGGATGGAGGCGGATAAAGTTGCAGGACCACTT
CTGCGCTCGGCCCTTCCGGCTGGCTGGTTTATTGCTGATAAATCTGGAGCCGGTGAGCGTGGGTCTCGCG
GTATCATTGCAGCACTGGGGCCAGATGGTAAGCCCTCCCGTATCGTAGTTATCTACACGACGGGGAGTCA
GGCAACTATGGATGAACGAAATAGACAGATCGCTGAGATAGGTGCCTCACTGATTAAGCATTGGTAACTG
TCAGACCAAGTTTACTCATATATACTTTAGATTGATTTAAAACTTCATTTTTAATTTAAAAGGATCTAGG
TGAAGATCCTTTTTGATAATCTCATGACCAAAATCCCTTAACGTGAGTTTTCGTTCCACTGAGCGTCAGA
CCCCGTAGAAAAGATCAAAGGATCTTCTTGAGATCCTTTTTTTCTGCGCGTAATCTGCTGCTTGCAAACA
AAAAAACCACCGCTACCAGCGGTGGTTTGTTTGCCGGATCAAGAGCTACCAACTCTTTTTCCGAAGGTAA
CTGGCTTCAGCAGAGCGCAGATACCAAATACTGTTCTTCTAGTGTAGCCGTAGTTAGGCCACCACTTCAA
GAACTCTGTAGCACCGCCTACATACCTCGCTCTGCTAATCCTGTTACCAGTGGCTGCTGCCAGTGGCGAT
AAGTCGTGTCTTACCGGGTTGGACTCAAGACGATAGTTACCGGATAAGGCGCAGCGGTCGGGCTGAACGG
GGGGTTCGTGCACACAGCCCAGCTTGGAGCGAACGACCTACACCGAACTGAGATACCTACAGCGTGAGCT
ATGAGAAAGCGCCACGCTTCCCGAAGGGAGAAAGGCGGACAGGTATCCGGTAAGCGGCAGGGTCGGAACA
GGAGAGCGCACGAGGGAGCTTCCAGGGGGAAACGCCTGGTATCTTTATAGTCCTGTCGGGTTTCGCCACC
TCTGACTTGAGCGTCGATTTTTGTGATGCTCGTCAGGGGGGCGGAGCCTATGGAAAAACGCCAGCAACGC
GGCCTTTTTACGGTTCCTGGCCTTTTGCTGGCCTTTTGCTCACATGTTCTTTCCTGCGTTATCCCCTGAT
TCTGTGGATAACCGTATTACCGCCTTTGAGTGAGCTGATACCGCTCGCCGCAGCCGAACGACCGAGCGCA
GCGAGTCAGTGAGCGAGGAAGCGGAAGAGC
Features (pLannotate 1.2.2; 14 found; start..end, strand, type, name):
    104..125     +  protein_bind   CAP binding site: CAP binding activates transcription in the presence of cAMP. E. coli catabolite activator protein
    140..170     +  promoter       lac promoter: promoter for the E. coli lac operon
    178..194     +  protein_bind   lac operator: The lac repressor binds to the lac operator to inhibit transcription in E. coli. This inhibition can be relieved by adding lactose or isopropyl-β-D-thiogalactopyranoside (IPTG). lac repressor encoded by lacI
    255..385     -  repeat_region  AAV2 ITR (fragment): inverted terminal repeat of adeno-associated virus serotype 2 inverted
   2530..3771    +  CDS            Tgfb2: TGFB2_MOUSE - Experimental evidence at protein level: Swiss-Prot protein existence level 1. Transforming growth factor beta-2: Multifunctional protein that regulates various processes such as angiogenesis and heart development (By similarity). Activation into mature form follows different steps: following cleavage of the proprotein in the Golgi apparatus, Latency-associated peptide (LAP) and Transforming growth factor beta-2 (TGF-beta-2) chains remain non-covalently linked rendering TGF-beta-2 inactive during storage in extracellular matrix (By similarity). At the same time, LAP chain interact
   3781..4322    +  misc_feature   WPRE (fragment): woodchuck hepatitis virus posttranscriptional regulatory element
   4336..4543    +  polyA_signal   bGH poly(A) signal: bovine growth hormone polyadenylation signal
   4631..4761    +  repeat_region  AAV2 ITR (fragment): inverted terminal repeat of adeno-associated virus serotype 2 inverted
   4775..4932    +  CDS            lacZα (fragment): LacZα fragment of β-galactosidase; lacZ fragment
   4937..5365    +  rep_origin     f1 ori (sequence partly withheld): f1 bacteriophage origin of replication; arrow indicates direction of (+) strand synthesis
   5418..5522    +  promoter       AmpR promoter: bla
   5523..6383    +  CDS            AmpR: β-lactamase; bla; confers resistance to ampicillin, carbenicillin, and related antibiotics
   6554..7142    +  rep_origin     ori: high-copy-number ColE1/pMB1/pBR322/pUC origin of replication
   7325..91      +  CDS            lacI (fragment) (across the origin): lac repressor; lacI; The lac repressor binds to the lac operator to inhibit transcription in E. coli. This inhibition can be relieved by adding lactose or isopropyl-β-D-thiogalactopyranoside (IPTG).
