[The description below was written by a language model from this plasmid's Addgene catalogue record and pLannotate feature annotations shown in this document.]
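Description:
AAV-hRedOpsin-TGFB2 is an AAV transfer (cis) plasmid built on the AAV-MCS8 backbone for expressing mouse transforming growth factor beta 2 in photoreceptors. It is propagated in E. coli through a high-copy ColE1/pUC-type origin and selected with ampicillin via the β-lactamase gene. The backbone also carries an f1 phage origin and remnants of a lac cloning region (CAP site, lac promoter and operator, lacZα and lacI fragments) that have no role in the mammalian payload. The recorded growth strain is a recombination-deficient host of the kind usually chosen to keep the repeat-rich ITRs intact. The catalogue lists a total size of 7,316 bp, close to the 7,326 nt of the sequenced record.

The payload lies between two AAV2 inverted terminal repeats, which are the cis elements needed for replication and packaging of the intervening DNA into AAV particles when Rep, Cap and helper functions are supplied in trans. According to the catalogue, the Tgfb2 coding sequence (about 1.25 kb, cloned between NotI and AgeI sites) is driven by the human red opsin promoter. The feature table does not annotate this promoter, but a roughly 2 kb unannotated stretch between the upstream ITR and the coding sequence is where it would be expected to sit. Downstream, a WPRE enhances transcript stability and expression, and a bovine growth hormone polyadenylation signal terminates the message. No tag or reporter is annotated. The associated publication concerns TGF-beta signalling, microglia modulation and cone survival in mouse models of retinal degeneration, so the construct fits use in producing AAV for retinal delivery of this TGF-beta isoform.
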