Addgene plasmid #164428: AAV-hRedOpsin-TGFB2
Purpose: AAV plasmid expressing TGFB2 in photoreceptors
Depositing lab: Connie Cepko. Depositing organization: Harvard Medical School. Publication: Microglia modulation by TGF-beta1 protects cones in mouse models of retinal degeneration. Wang SK, Xue Y, Cepko CL. J Clin Invest. 2020 Aug 3;130(8):4360-4369. doi: 10.1172/JCI136160. PubMed 32352930.
Backbone
  Vector backbone: AAV-MCS8
  Backbone manufacturer: Jeng-Shin Lee, Harvard University
  Backbone size w/o insert (bp): 6062
  Total vector size (bp): 7316
  Vector type: Mammalian Expression, AAV
Growth in bacteria
  Bacterial resistance: Ampicillin, 100 μg/mL
  Growth temperature: 37°C
  Growth strain: NEB Stable
  Copy number: Unknown
Gene/Insert
  Gene/Insert name: Tgfb2 (alt name: transforming growth factor beta 2)
  Species: M. musculus (mouse)
  Insert size (bp): 1254
  Entrez Gene: Tgfb2 (a.k.a. Tgf-beta2, Tgfb-2)
  Promoter: human red opsin
  Cloning method: Restriction Enzyme; 5′ cloning site NotI (not destroyed); 3′ cloning site AgeI (not destroyed)
  Sequencing primers: 5′ gccatcccgcccactttcta; 3′ tccgctggattgagggccgaa
Terms and licenses: Academic/Nonprofit Terms; Industry Terms: Not Available to Industry
How to cite: AAV-hRedOpsin-TGFB2 was a gift from Connie Cepko (Addgene plasmid # 164428 ; http://n2t.net/addgene:164428 ; RRID:Addgene_164428)
